Addgene plasmid #201944: pAG416GAL10-Bat-SL-CoVZC45_3CL
Purpose: Expresses Bat-SL-CoVZC45 3CL protease from a GAL10 promoter with a URA3 marker
Depositing lab: Alejandro Chavez. Depositing organization: University of California, San Diego (UCSD). Publication: A multiplex method for rapidly identifying viral protease inhibitors. Hong SJ, Resnick SJ, Iketani S, Cha JW, Albert BA, Fazekas CT, Chang CW, Liu H, Dagan S, Abagyan MR, Fajtova P, Culbertson B, Brace B, Reddem ER, Forouhar F, Glickman JF, Balkovec JM, Stockwell BR, Shapiro L, O'Donoghue AJ, Sabo Y, Freundlich JS, Ho DD, Chavez A. Mol Syst Biol. 2025 Feb;21(2):158-172. doi: 10.1038/s44320-024-00082-1. Epub 2025 Jan 6. PubMed 39762652.
Backbone
  Vector backbone: pAG416GAL10-ccdB-6stop
  Vector type: Yeast Expression
  Selectable markers: URA3
Growth in bacteria
  Bacterial resistance: Ampicillin, 100 μg/mL
  Growth temperature: 37°C
  Growth strain: DH5alpha
  Copy number: Unknown
Gene/Insert
  Gene/Insert name: Bat-SL-CoVZC45 3CL protease
  Promoter: GAL10
  Cloning method: Gateway Cloning
  Sequencing primers: 5′ tggggctctttacatttcca
Terms and licenses: Academic/Nonprofit Terms; Industry Terms: Not Available to Industry
How to cite: pAG416GAL10-Bat-SL-CoVZC45_3CL was a gift from Alejandro Chavez (Addgene plasmid # 201944 ; http://n2t.net/addgene:201944 ; RRID:Addgene_201944)
