[The description below was written by a language model from this plasmid's Addgene catalogue record and pLannotate feature annotations shown in this document.]
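Description:
pAG416GAL10-Bat-SL-CoVZC45_3CL is a 6.9 kb yeast expression shuttle plasmid built on the Gateway-compatible pAG416GAL10-ccdB-6stop backbone. In E. coli it replicates from a high-copy ColE1/pUC-type origin and is selected with ampicillin through the β-lactamase gene. In Saccharomyces cerevisiae it is maintained by a CEN6/ARS element, which behaves as a stably segregating, low-copy centromeric plasmid, and is selected by uracil prototrophy through URA3 under its own promoter. URA3 also allows counterselection with 5-fluoroorotic acid. An f1 origin and remnants of a pBluescript-type cloning region (lac promoter/operator, lacZα fragment, and flanking T3 and T7 promoters) are carried over from the parental vector.

The payload is the 3CL (main) protease of the bat SARS-like coronavirus ZC45, inserted by Gateway recombination and therefore flanked by attB1 and attB2 sites. The automated annotation labels this roughly 0.9 kb open reading frame as a fragment of the SARS-CoV-2 replicase polyprotein 1a; this is a match by homology, and the accompanying nsp10 functional text does not describe the insert. Transcription is driven by the divergent GAL1,10 promoter region, oriented so that the GAL10 side faces the insert, giving Gal4-dependent, galactose-inducible expression, and it is terminated by the CYC1 terminator. No epitope tag or reporter fusion is recorded; the very short YPet hit upstream of attB1 is most likely a spurious match.

The associated publication describes a multiplexed method for rapidly identifying viral protease inhibitors, so the plasmid presumably serves as one member of a set of yeast-expressed viral proteases for such screening.
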