Features (pLannotate 1.2.2; 24 found; start..end, strand, type, name):
      1..589     +  rep_origin     ori: high-copy-number ColE1/pMB1/pBR322/pUC origin of replication
    772..864     +  CDS            lacI (fragment): lac repressor; lacI; The lac repressor binds to the lac operator to inhibit transcription in E. coli. This inhibition can be relieved by adding lactose or isopropyl-β-D-thiogalactopyranoside (IPTG).
    877..898     +  protein_bind   CAP binding site: CAP binding activates transcription in the presence of cAMP. E. coli catabolite activator protein
    913..943     +  promoter       lac promoter: promoter for the E. coli lac operon
    951..967     +  protein_bind   lac operator: The lac repressor binds to the lac operator to inhibit transcription in E. coli. This inhibition can be relieved by adding lactose or isopropyl-β-D-thiogalactopyranoside (IPTG). lac repressor encoded by lacI
   1012..1030    +  promoter       T3 promoter: promoter for bacteriophage T3 RNA polymerase
   1101..1753    -  promoter       GAL1,10 promoter: GAL1 and GAL10 genes of S. cerevisiae; divergent inducible promoter, regulated by Gal4
   1765..1789    +  CDS            YPet (fragment): yellow fluorescent protein optimized for FRET with CyPet (Nguyen and Daugherty, 2005)
   1827..1851    +  protein_bind   attB1: mutant version of attB; recombination site for the Gateway® BP reaction BP Clonase™
   1860..2777    +  CDS            R1A_SARS2 (fragment): Experimental evidence at protein level: Swiss-Prot protein existence level 1. [Non-structural protein 10]: Plays a pivotal role in viral transcription by stimulating both nsp14 3'-5' exoribonuclease and nsp16 2'-O-methyltransferase activities. Therefore plays an essential role in viral mRNAs cap methylation. From Severe acute respiratory syndrome coronavirus 2 (2019-nCoV) (SARS-CoV-2).
   2782..2806    -  protein_bind   attB2: mutant version of attB; recombination site for the Gateway® BP reaction BP Clonase™
   2810..2857    +  misc_feature   MCS (fragment): pBluescript multiple cloning site
   2858..3105    +  terminator     CYC1 terminator: S. cerevisiae CYC1; transcription terminator for CYC1
   3124..3142    -  promoter       T7 promoter: promoter for bacteriophage T7 RNA polymerase
   3150..3305    +  CDS            lacZα (fragment): LacZα fragment of β-galactosidase; lacZ fragment
   3309..3737    +  rep_origin     f1 ori (sequence partly withheld): f1 bacteriophage origin of replication; arrow indicates direction of (+) strand synthesis
   3765..3816    -  misc_feature   bom (fragment): basis of mobility region from pBR322
   3895..4698    -  CDS            URA3: orotidine-5'-phosphate decarboxylase, required for uracil biosynthesis; S. cerevisiae URA3; yeast auxotrophic marker, counterselectable with 5-fluoroorotic acid (5-FOA)
   4699..4914    -  promoter       URA3 promoter: S. cerevisiae URA3
   4922..4971    -  misc_feature   bom (fragment): basis of mobility region from pBR322
   5073..5108    -  CDS            rop (fragment): Rop protein, which maintains plasmids at low copy number; rop
   5176..5679    -  misc_feature   CEN/ARS: S. cerevisiae CEN6 centromere fused to an autonomously replicating sequence
   5716..5820    +  promoter       AmpR promoter: bla
   5821..6681    +  CDS            AmpR: β-lactamase; bla; confers resistance to ampicillin, carbenicillin, and related antibiotics
>Addgene plasmid #201944 | pAG416GAL10-Bat-SL-CoVZC45_3CL | addgene full sequence | sequence record 402788 | Addgene NGS Result
TTGAGATCCTTTTTTTCTGCGCGTAATCTGCTGCTTGCAAACAAAAAAACCACCGCTACCAGCGGTGGTT
TGTTTGCCGGATCAAGAGCTACCAACTCTTTTTCCGAAGGTAACTGGCTTCAGCAGAGCGCAGATACCAA
ATACTGTTCTTCTAGTGTAGCCGTAGTTAGGCCACCACTTCAAGAACTCTGTAGCACCGCCTACATACCT
CGCTCTGCTAATCCTGTTACCAGTGGCTGCTGCCAGTGGCGATAAGTCGTGTCTTACCGGGTTGGACTCA
AGACGATAGTTACCGGATAAGGCGCAGCGGTCGGGCTGAACGGGGGGTTCGTGCACACAGCCCAGCTTGG
AGCGAACGACCTACACCGAACTGAGATACCTACAGCGTGAGCTATGAGAAAGCGCCACGCTTCCCGAAGG
GAGAAAGGCGGACAGGTATCCGGTAAGCGGCAGGGTCGGAACAGGAGAGCGCACGAGGGAGCTTCCAGGG
GGAAACGCCTGGTATCTTTATAGTCCTGTCGGGTTTCGCCACCTCTGACTTGAGCGTCGATTTTTGTGAT
GCTCGTCAGGGGGGCGGAGCCTATGGAAAAACGCCAGCAACGCGGCCTTTTTACGGTTCCTGGCCTTTTG
CTGGCCTTTTGCTCACATGTTCTTTCCTGCGTTATCCCCTGATTCTGTGGATAACCGTATTACCGCCTTT
GAGTGAGCTGATACCGCTCGCCGCAGCCGAACGACCGAGCGCAGCGAGTCAGTGAGCGAGGAAGCGGAAG
AGCGCCCAATACGCAAACCGCCTCTCCCCGCGCGTTGGCCGATTCATTAATGCAGCTGGCACGACAGGTT
TCCCGACTGGAAAGCGGGCAGTGAGCGCAACGCAATTAATGTGAGTTAGCTCACTCATTAGGCACCCCAG
GCTTTACACTTTATGCTTCCGGCTCGTATGTTGTGTGGAATTGTGAGCGGATAACAATTTCACACAGGAA
ACAGCTATGACCATGATTACGCCAAGCGCGCAATTAACCCTCACTAAAGGGAACAAAAGCTGGAGCTCTA
TGACCATGATTACGCCAAGCGGGGTGTGTTGTTGGTGGGTTGGGTGTATAGTTTTTTCTCCTTGACGTTA
AAGTATAGAGGTATATTAACAATTTTTTGTTGATACTTTTATGACATTTGAATAAGAAGTAATACAAACT
GAAAATGTTGAAAGTATTAGTTAAAGTGGTTATGCAGCTTTTCCATTTATATATCTGTTAATAGATCAAA
AATCATCGCTTCGCTGATTAATTACCCCAGAAATAAGGCTAAAAAACTAATCGCATTATCATCCTATGGT
TGTTAATTTGATTCGTTAATTTGAAGGTTTGTGGGGCCAGGTTACTGCCAATTTTTCCTCTTCATAACCA
TAAAAGCTAGTATTGTAGAATCTTTATTGTTCGGAGCAGTGCGGCGCGAGGCACATCTGCGTTTCAGGAA
CGCGACCGGTGAAGACGAGGACGCACGGAGGAGAGTCTTCCGTCGGAGGGCTGTCGCCCGCTCGGCGGCT
TCTAATCCGTACTTCAATATAGCAATGAGCAGTTAAGCGTATTACTGAAAGTTCCAAAGAGAAGGTTTTT
TTAGGCTAAGATAATGGGGCTCTTTACATTTCCACAACATATAAGTAAGATTAGATATGGATATGTATAT
GGTGGTAATGCCATGTAATATGATTATTAAACTTCTTTGCGTCCATCCAAAAAAAAAGTAAGAATTTTTG
AAAATTCAATATAAATGTCTAAAGGTGAAGAATTATTCAGAATTCCAGCTGACCACCGACTAGTGGATCC
CCCATCACAAGTTTGTACAAAAAAGCAGGCTACAAAATGAGTGGTTTTAGAAAAATGGCATTCCCATCTG
GTAAAGTTGAAGGTTGCATGGTACAAGTTACTTGTGGTACCACTACACTTAATGGTCTTTGGCTTGATGA
TGTAGTTTACTGTCCACGACATGTGATCTGCACTTCTGAAGACATGCTCAATCCTAATTATGAAGATTTA
CTTATACGTAAATCTAACCATAATTTTTTAGTTCAGGCTGGTAATGTTCAACTTAGAGTTGTTGGACATT
CTATGCAAAATTGTGTTCTTAAGCTTAAAGTAGATACAGCTAATCCTAAGACACCTAAGTATAAGTTTGT
GCGCATTCAACCCGGACAGACTTTTTCAGTATTAGCCTGTTACAATGGTTCACCATCTGGTGTTTACCAA
TGTGCCATGAGACCTAATTTTACTATTAAGGGTTCATTCCTTAATGGTTCATGTGGTAGTGTTGGTTTTA
ATATAGACTATGACTGTGTCTCTTTTTGTTATATGCATCATATGGAGTTACCAACGGGAGTTCATGCTGG
CACAGACTTAGAAGGTACCTTCTACGGACCTTTTGTTGACAGACAGACAGCACAAGCGGCTGGTACTGAC
ACAACTATTACAGTTAATGTTCTAGCTTGGTTGTATGCAGCTGTTATAAACGGAGATAGATGGTTCCTTA
ATAGGTTTACCACAACTCTAAACGATTTTAATCTTGTGGCTATGAAGTATAATTATGAACCTCTAACACA
AGACCATCTTGACATACTAGGACCTCTTTCAGCTCAAACTGGAATTGCAGTCCTAGATATGTGTGCTTCA
TTAAAAGAATTATTACAAAATGGTATGAATGGACGTACCATATTGGGTAGTGCTTTATTAGAAGATGAAT
TTACACCTTTCGATGTTGTTAGACAATGTTCAGGTGTCACCTTTCAATAAAACCCAGCTTTCTTGTACTA
AGTGGTGATGGGCTGCAGGAATTCGATATCAAGCTTATCGATACCGTCGACCTCGAGTCATGTAATTAGT
TATGTCACGCTTACATTCACGCCCTCCCCCCACATCCGCTCTAACCGAAAAGGAAGGAGTTAGACAACCT
GAAGTCTAGGTCCCTATTTATTTTTTTATAGTTATGTTAGTATTAAGAACGTTATTTATATTTCAAATTT
TTCTTTTTTTTCTGTACAGACGCGTGTACGCATGTAACATTATACTGAAAACCTTGCTTGAGAAGGTTTT
GGGACGCTCGAAGGCTTTAATTTGCGGCCGGTACCCAATTCGCCCTATAGTGAGTCGTATTACGCGCGCT
CACTGGCCGTCGTTTTACAACGTCGTGACTGGGAAAACCCTGGCGTTACCCAACTTAATCGCCTTGCAGC
ACATCCCCCTTTCGCCAGCTGGCGTAATAGCGAAGAGGCCCGCACCGATCGCCCTTCCCAACAGTTGCGC
AGCCTGAATGGCGAATGG
[124 nt withheld, positions 3309-3432]
C
[91 nt withheld, positions 3434-3524]
A
[49 nt withheld, positions 3526-3574]
CCTTTGACGTTGGAGTCCACGTTCTTT
[37 nt withheld, positions 3602-3638]
ACCCTATCTCGGTCTATTCTTTTGATTTATAAGGGATTTTGCCGATTTCGGCCTATTGGTTAAAAAATGA
GCTGATTTAACAAAAATTTAACGCGAATTTTAACAAAATATTAACGCTTACAATTTCCTGATGCGGTATT
TTCTCCTTACGCATCTGTGCGGTATTTCACACCGCATAGGGTAATAACTGATATAATTAAATTGAAGCTC
TAATTTGTGAGTTTAGTATACATGCATTTACTTATAATACAGTTTTTTAGTTTTGCTGGCCGCATCTTCT
CAAATATGCTTCCCAGCCTGCTTTTCTGTAACGTTCACCCTCTACCTTAGCATCCCTTCCCTTTGCAAAT
AGTCCTCTTCCAACAATAATAATGTCAGATCCTGTAGAGACCACATCATCCACGGTTCTATACTGTTGAC
CCAATGCGTCTCCCTTGTCATCTAAACCCACACCGGGTGTCATAATCAACCAATCGTAACCTTCATCTCT
TCCACCCATGTCTCTTTGAGCAATAAAGCCGATAACAAAATCTTTGTCGCTCTTCGCAATGTCAACAGTA
CCCTTAGTATATTCTCCAGTAGATAGGGAGCCCTTGCATGACAATTCTGCTAACATCAAAAGGCCTCTAG
GTTCCTTTGTTACTTCTTCTGCCGCCTGCTTCAAACCGCTAACAATACCTGGGCCCACCACACCGTGTGC
ATTCGTAATGTCTGCCCATTCTGCTATTCTGTATACACCCGCAGAGTACTGCAATTTGACTGTATTACCA
ATGTCAGCAAATTTTCTGTCTTCGAAGAGTAAAAAATTGTACTTGGCGGATAATGCCTTTAGCGGCTTAA
CTGTGCCCTCCATGGAAAAATCAGTCAAGATATCCACATGTGTTTTTAGTAAACAAATTTTGGGACCTAA
TGCTTCAACTAACTCCAGTAATTCCTTGGTGGTACGAACATCCAATGAAGCACACAAGTTTGTTTGCTTT
TCGTGCATGATATTAAATAGCTTGGCAGCAACAGGACTAGGATGAGTAGCAGCACGTTCCTTATATGTAG
CTTTCGACATGATTTATCTTCGTTTCCTGCAGGTTTTTGTTCTGTGCAGTTGGGTTAAGAATACTGGGCA
ATTTCATGTTTCTTCAACACTACATATGCGTATATATACCAATCTAAGTCTGTGCTCCTTCCTTCGTTCT
TCCTTCTGTTCGGAGATTACCGAATCAAAAAAATTTCAAGGAAACCGAAATCAAAAAAAAGAATAAAAAA
AAAATGATGAATTGAAAAGGTGGTATGGTGCACTCTCAGTACAATCTGCTCTGATGCCGCATAGTTAAGC
CAGCCCCGACACCCGCCAACACCCGCTGACGCGCCCTGACGGGCTTGTCTGCTCCCGGCATCCGCTTACA
GACAAGCTGTGACCGTCTCCGGGAGCTGCATGTGTCAGAGGTTTTCACCGTCATCACCGAAACGCGCGAG
ACGAAAGGGCCTCGTGATACGCCTATTTTTATAGGTTAATGTCATGATAATAATGGTTTCTTAGACGGAT
CGCTTGCCTGTAACTTACACGCGCCTCGTATCTTTTAATGATGGAATAATTTGGGAATTTACTCTGTGTT
TATTTATTTTTATGTTTTGTATTTGGATTTTAGAAAGTAAATAAAGAAGGTAGAAGAGTTACGGAATGAA
GAAAAAAAAATAAACAAAGGTTTAAAAAATTTCAACAAAAAGCGTACTTTACATATATATTTATTAGACA
AGAAAAGCAGATTAAATAGATATACATTCGATTAACGATAAGTAAAATGTAAAATCACAGGATTTTCGTG
TGTGGTCTTCTACACAGACAAGATGAAACAATTCGGCATTAATACCTGAGAGCAGGAAGAGCAAGATAAA
AGGTAGTATTTGTTGGCGATCCCCCTAGAGTCTTTTACATCTTCGGAAAACAAAAACTATTTTTTCTTTA
ATTTCTTTTTTTACTTTCTATTTTTAATTTATATATTTATATTAAAAAATTTAAATTATAATTATTTTTA
TAGCACGTGATGAAAAGGACCCAGGTGGCACTTTTCGGGGAAATGTGCGCGGAACCCCTATTTGTTTATT
TTTCTAAATACATTCAAATATGTATCCGCTCATGAGACAATAACCCTGATAAATGCTTCAATAATATTGA
AAAAGGAAGAGTATGAGTATTCAACATTTCCGTGTCGCCCTTATTCCCTTTTTTGCGGCATTTTGCCTTC
CTGTTTTTGCTCACCCAGAAACGCTGGTGAAAGTAAAAGATGCTGAAGATCAGTTGGGTGCACGAGTGGG
TTACATCGAACTGGATCTCAACAGCGGTAAGATCCTTGAGAGTTTTCGCCCCGAAGAACGTTTTCCAATG
ATGAGCACTTTTAAAGTTCTGCTATGTGGCGCGGTATTATCCCGTATTGACGCCGGGCAAGAGCAACTCG
GTCGCCGCATACACTATTCTCAGAATGACTTGGTTGAGTACTCACCAGTCACAGAAAAGCATCTTACGGA
TGGCATGACAGTAAGAGAATTATGCAGTGCTGCCATAACCATGAGTGATAACACTGCGGCCAACTTACTT
CTGACAACGATCGGAGGACCGAAGGAGCTAACCGCTTTTTTGCACAACATGGGGGATCATGTAACTCGCC
TTGATCGTTGGGAACCGGAGCTGAATGAAGCCATACCAAACGACGAGCGTGACACCACGATGCCTGTAGC
AATGGCAACAACGTTGCGCAAACTATTAACTGGCGAACTACTTACTCTAGCTTCCCGGCAACAATTAATA
GACTGGATGGAGGCGGATAAAGTTGCAGGACCACTTCTGCGCTCGGCCCTTCCGGCTGGCTGGTTTATTG
CTGATAAATCTGGAGCCGGTGAGCGTGGGTCTCGCGGTATCATTGCAGCACTGGGGCCAGATGGTAAGCC
CTCCCGTATCGTAGTTATCTACACGACGGGGAGTCAGGCAACTATGGATGAACGAAATAGACAGATCGCT
GAGATAGGTGCCTCACTGATTAAGCATTGGTAACTGTCAGACCAAGTTTACTCATATATACTTTAGATTG
ATTTAAAACTTCATTTTTAATTTAAAAGGATCTAGGTGAAGATCCTTTTTGATAATCTCATGACCAAAAT
CCCTTAACGTGAGTTTTCGTTCCACTGAGCGTCAGACCCCGTAGAAAAGATCAAAGGATCTTC
